>Addgene plasmid #115021 | RLK X023_pECIA2 | addgene full sequence | sequence record 296843 | Addgene NGS Result
GTAAAACGACGGCCAGTGAATTAATTCGTTGCAGGACAGGATGTGGTGCCCGATGTGACTAGCTCTTTGC
TGCAGGCCGTCCTATCCTCTGGTTCCGATAAGAGACCCAGAACTCCGGCCCCCCACCGCCCACCGCCACC
CCCATACATATGTGGTACGCAAGTAAGAGTGCCTGCGCATGCCCCATGTGCCCCACCAAGAGCTTTGCAT
CCCATACAAGTCCCCAAAGTGGAGAACCGAACCAATTCTTCGCGGGCAGAACAAAAGCTTCTGCACACGT
CTCCACTCGAATTTGGAGCCGGCCGGCGTGTGCAAAAGAGGTGAATCGAACGAAAGACCCGTGTGTAAAG
CCGCGTTTCCAAAATGTATAAAACCGAGAGCATCTGGCCAATGTGCATCAGTTGTGGTCAGCAGCAAAAT
CAAGTGAATCATCTCAGTGCAACTAAAGGGGGGATCCGATCTCAATATGAAGTTATGCATATTACTGGCC
GTCGTGGCCTTTGTTGGCCTCTCGCTCGGGACCACAGACGGTGTTCTTCTTCTCTCTTTCCGTTACTCAA
TCGTTGACGATCCTCTTTACGTTTTTCGGAGCTGGAGATTCGACGACGAGACTCCTTGCTCTTGGCGTGG
TGTCACGTGCGATGCATCTTCCCGGCACGTGACTGTTCTGTCACTTCCAAGCTCGAACCTTACCGGCACA
CTACCTTCAAATTTGGGTTCACTCAATTCACTTCAAAGACTTGATCTTTCCAACAATTCCATCAATGGGT
CTTTCCCGGTTTCGCTTCTCAACGCGACGGAGCTTCGATTTCTTGATCTGTCCGATAATCACATCTCCGG
TGCACTACCGGCGAGTTTTGGCGCGCTTTCGAACCTCCAAGTGTTGAATCTCTCCGATAATTCCTTCGTC
GGCGAATTACCGAACACATTAGGATGGAACCGGAACTTAACGGAGATTTCACTTCAGAAAAACTATTTAT
CCGGCGGGATTCCGGGAGGTTTTAAGTCGACGGAGTATCTTGATCTCTCGTCAAATTTGATCAAAGGCTC
GTTGCCGTCACATTTCAGAGGGAATCGTCTACGCTATTTCAACGCTTCGTACAACAGAATCTCCGGCGAG
ATTCCGTCAGGTTTCGCCGACGAAATCCCGGAAGACGCCACCGTTGATCTCTCATTCAACCAACTTACAG
GTCAAATCCCGGGTTTTCGGGTTCTCGATAACCAAGAATCCAACTCTTTCTCCGGTAACCCGGGTCTCTG
CGGATCCGACCATGCAAAACACCCTTGTCGTGACGGTGAAGCAACCTCTCCACCTCCATCGCCGACTCCA
AATTCTCCTCCTGCATTAGCTGCTATACCAAATACTATTGGCTTAACCAATCACCCAATTAGCTCCAAAA
CCGGTCCGAAATCAAAATGGGATCATAAACTGGAGGTGCTGTTCCAGGGACCAGGGAGCGACAAAACTCA
CACATGCCCACCGTGCCCAGCACCTGAACTCCTGGGGGGACCGTCAGTCTTCCTCTTCCCCCCAAAACCC
AAGGACACCCTCATGATCTCCCGGACCCCTGAGGTCACATGCGTGGTGGTGGACGTGAGCCACGAAGACC
CTGAGGTCAAGTTCAACTGGTACGTGGACGGCGTGGAGGTGCATAATGCCAAGACAAAGCCGCGGGAGGA
GCAGTACAACAGCACGTACCGTGTGGTCAGCGTCCTCACCGTCCTGCACCAGGACTGGCTGAATGGCAAG
GAGTACAAGTGCAAGGTCTCCAACAAAGCCCTCCCAGCCCCCATCGAGAAAACCATCTCCAAAGCCAAAG
GGCAGCCCCGAGAACCACAGGTGTACACCCTGCCCCCATCCCGGGAGGAGATGACCAAGAACCAGGTCAG
CCTGACCTGCCTGGTCAAAGGCTTCTATCCCAGCGACATCGCCGTGGAGTGGGAGAGCAATGGGCAGCCG
GAGAACAACTACAAGACCACGCCTCCCGTGCTGGACTCCGACGGCTCCTTCTTCCTCTACAGCAAGCTCA
CCGTGGACAAGAGCAGGTGGCAGCAGGGGAACGTCTTCTCATGCTCCGTGATGCATGAGGGTCTGCACAA
CCACTACACGCAGAAGAGCCTCTCCCTGTCTCCGGGTAAATCTAGAGGGCCCTTCGAAGGTAAGCCTATC
CCTAACCCTCTCCTCGGTCTCGATTCTACGCGTACCGGTCATCATCACCATCACCATTGAGTTTAAACCC
GCTGATCAGCCTCGACTGTGCCTTCTAAGGCCTGAGCTCGCTGATCAGCCTCGATCGAGGATCCAGACAT
GATAAGATACATTGATGAGTTTGGACAAACCACAACTAGAATGCAGTGAAAAAAATGCTTTATTTGTGAA
ATTTGTGATGCTATTGCTTTATTTGTAACCATTATAAGCTGCAATAAACAAGTTAACAACAACAATTGCA
TTCATTTTATGTTTCAGGTTCAGGGGGAGGTGTGGGAGGTTTTTTAAAGCAAGTAAAACCTCTACAAATG
TGGTATGGCTGATTATGATCAGTCGACCTGCAGGCATGCAAGCTTGGCGTAATCATGGTCATAGCTGTTT
CCTGTGTGAAATTGTTATCCGCTCACAATTCCACACAACATACGAGCCGGAAGCATAAAGTGTAAAGCCT
GGGGTGCCTAATGAGTGAGCTAACTCACATTAATTGCGTTGCGCTCACTGCCCGCTTTCCAGTCGGGAAA
CCTGTCGTGCCAGCTGCATTAATGAATCGGCCAACGCGCGGGGAGAGGCGGTTTGCGTATTGGGCGCTCT
TCCGCTTCCTCGCTCACTGACTCGCTGCGCTCGGTCGTTCGGCTGCGGCGAGCGGTATCAGCTCACTCAA
AGGCGGTAATACGGTTATCCACAGAATCAGGGGATAACGCAGGAAAGAACATGTGAGCAAAAGGCCAGCA
AAAGGCCAGGAACCGTAAAAAGGCCGCGTTGCTGGCGTTTTTCCATAGGCTCCGCCCCCCTGACGAGCAT
CACAAAAATCGACGCTCAAGTCAGAGGTGGCGAAACCCGACAGGACTATAAAGATACCAGGCGTTTCCCC
CTGGAAGCTCCCTCGTGCGCTCTCCTGTTCCGACCCTGCCGCTTACCGGATACCTGTCCGCCTTTCTCCC
TTCGGGAAGCGTGGCGCTTTCTCATAGCTCACGCTGTAGGTATCTCAGTTCGGTGTAGGTCGTTCGCTCC
AAGCTGGGCTGTGTGCACGAACCCCCCGTTCAGCCCGACCGCTGCGCCTTATCCGGTAACTATCGTCTTG
AGTCCAACCCGGTAAGACACGACTTATCGCCACTGGCAGCAGCCACTGGTAACAGGATTAGCAGAGCGAG
GTATGTAGGCGGTGCTACAGAGTTCTTGAAGTGGTGGCCTAACTACGGCTACACTAGAAGAACAGTATTT
GGTATCTGCGCTCTGCTGAAGCCAGTTACCTTCGGAAAAAGAGTTGGTAGCTCTTGATCCGGCAAACAAA
CCACCGCTGGTAGCGGTGGTTTTTTTGTTTGCAAGCAGCAGATTACGCGCAGAAAAAAAGGATCTCAAGA
AGATCCTTTGATCTTTTCTACGGGGTCTGACGCTCAGTGGAACGAAAACTCACGTTAAGGGATTTTGGTC
ATGAGATTATCAAAAAGGATCTTCACCTAGATCCTTTTAAATTAAAAATGAAGTTTTAAATCAATCTAAA
GTATATATGAGTAAACTTGGTCTGACAGTTACCAATGCTTAATCAGTGAGGCACCTATCTCAGCGATCTG
TCTATTTCGTTCATCCATAGTTGCCTGACTCCCCGTCGTGTAGATAACTACGATACGGGAGGGCTTACCA
TCTGGCCCCAGTGCTGCAATGATACCGCGAGACCCACGCTCACCGGCTCCAGATTTATCAGCAATAAACC
AGCCAGCCGGAAGGGCCGAGCGCAGAAGTGGTCCTGCAACTTTATCCGCCTCCATCCAGTCTATTAATTG
TTGCCGGGAAGCTAGAGTAAGTAGTTCGCCAGTTAATAGTTTGCGCAACGTTGTTGCCATTGCTACAGGC
ATCGTGGTGTCACGCTCGTCGTTTGGTATGGCTTCATTCAGCTCCGGTTCCCAACGATCAAGGCGAGTTA
CATGATCCCCCATGTTGTGCAAAAAAGCGGTTAGCTCCTTCGGTCCTCCGATCGTTGTCAGAAGTAAGTT
GGCCGCAGTGTTATCACTCATGGTTATGGCAGCACTGCATAATTCTCTTACTGTCATGCCATCCGTAAGA
TGCTTTTCTGTGACTGGTGAGTACTCAACCAAGTCATTCTGAGAATAGTGTATGCGGCGACCGAGTTGCT
CTTGCCCGGCGTCAATACGGGATAATACCGCGCCACATAGCAGAACTTTAAAAGTGCTCATCATTGGAAA
ACGTTCTTCGGGGCGAAAACTCTCAAGGATCTTACCGCTGTTGAGATCCAGTTCGATGTAACCCACTCGT
GCACCCAACTGATCTTCAGCATCTTTTACTTTCACCAGCGTTTCTGGGTGAGCAAAAACAGGAAGGCAAA
ATGCCGCAAAAAAGGGAATAAGGGCGACACGGAAATGTTGAATACTCATACTCTTCCTTTTTCAATATTA
TTGAAGCATTTATCAGGGTTATTGTCTCATGAGCGGATACATATTTGAATGTATTTAGAAAAATAAACAA
ATAGGGGTTCCGCGCACATTTCCCCGAAAAGTGCCACCTGACGTCTAAGAAACCATTATTATCATGACAT
TAACCTATAAAAATAGGCGTATCACGAGGCCCTTTCGTCTCGCGCGTTTCGGTGATGACGGTGAAAACCT
CTGACACATGCAGCTCCCGGAGACGGTCACAGCTTGTCTGTAAGCGGATGCCGGGAGCAGACAAGCCCGT
CAGGGCGCGTCAGCGGGTGTTGGCGGGTGTCGGGGCTGGCTTAACTATGCGGCATCAGAGCAGATTGTAC
TGAGAGTGCACCATATGCGGTGTGAAATACCGCACAGATGCGTAAGGAGAAAATACCGCATCAGGCGCCA
TTCGCCATTCAGGCTGCGCAACTGTTGGGAAGGGCGATCGGTGCGGGCCTCTTCGCTATTACGCCAGCTG
GCGAAAGGGGGATGTGCTGCAAGGCGATTAAGTTGGGTAACGCCAGGGTTTTCCCAGTCACGACGTT
Features (pLannotate 1.2.2; 18 found; start..end, strand, type, name):
     23..449     +  promoter       MT promoter: Drosophila metallothionein promoter
    467..520     +  sig_peptide    BiP signal sequence: Drosophila BiP signal sequence
    524..1417    +  CDS            Y4372_ARATH (fragment): Experimental evidence at protein level: Swiss-Prot protein existence level 1. From Arabidopsis thaliana (Mouse-ear cress).
   1412..2140    +  CDS            IGHG1 (fragment): IGHG1_HUMAN - Experimental evidence at protein level: Swiss-Prot protein existence level 1. Constant region of immunoglobulin heavy chains. Immunoglobulins, also known as antibodies, are membrane-bound or secreted glycoproteins produced by B lymphocytes. In the recognition phase of humoral immunity, the membrane-bound immunoglobulins serve as receptors which, upon binding of a specific antigen, trigger the clonal expansion and differentiation of B lymphocytes into immunoglobulins- secreting plasma cells. Secreted immunoglobulins mediate the effector phase of humoral immunity, which results in
   2159..2200    +  CDS            V5 tag: epitope tag from simian virus 5
   2300..2434    -  polyA_signal   SV40 poly(A) signal: SV40 polyadenylation signal
   2457..2541    -  CDS            large T antigen (fragment): large T antigen from SV40 (simian virus 40)
   2541..2565    +  misc_feature   MCS (fragment): pUC18/19 multiple cloning site
   2602..2618    -  protein_bind   lac operator: The lac repressor binds to the lac operator to inhibit transcription in E. coli. This inhibition can be relieved by adding lactose or isopropyl-β-D-thiogalactopyranoside (IPTG). lac repressor encoded by lacI
   2626..2656    -  promoter       lac promoter: promoter for the E. coli lac operon
   2671..2692    -  protein_bind   CAP binding site: CAP binding activates transcription in the presence of cAMP. E. coli catabolite activator protein
   2705..2797    -  CDS            lacI (fragment): lac repressor; lacI; The lac repressor binds to the lac operator to inhibit transcription in E. coli. This inhibition can be relieved by adding lactose or isopropyl-β-D-thiogalactopyranoside (IPTG).
   2980..3568    -  rep_origin     ori: high-copy-number ColE1/pMB1/pBR322/pUC origin of replication
   3739..4599    -  CDS            AmpR: β-lactamase; bla; confers resistance to ampicillin, carbenicillin, and related antibiotics
   4600..4704    -  promoter       AmpR promoter: bla
   4799..4834    +  CDS            rop (fragment): Rop protein, which maintains plasmids at low copy number; rop
   4936..5035    +  misc_feature   bom (fragment): basis of mobility region from pBR322
   5041..21      -  CDS            lacZα (fragment) (across the origin): LacZα fragment of β-galactosidase; lacZ fragment
