[The description below was written by a language model from this plasmid's Addgene catalogue record and pLannotate feature annotations shown in this document.]
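Description:
RLK X023_pECIA2 is an insect-cell expression plasmid built on the pECIA2 backbone, designed for secreted production of a plant receptor ectodomain in Drosophila cell culture. In E. coli it is maintained as a high-copy plasmid through a ColE1/pUC-type origin and selected with ampicillin via the β-lactamase gene. The remaining bacterial elements in the 5,177 nt sequence (lac promoter/operator, and fragments of lacZα, lacI, rop and bom) are backbone remnants with no evident role in the expression cassette. No selectable marker for insect cells is annotated.

The expression cassette is driven by the Drosophila metallothionein promoter, which is induced by adding copper sulfate. It is followed by the Drosophila BiP signal sequence, which directs the product into the secretory pathway. Fused in frame is the extracellular domain of the Arabidopsis thaliana leucine-rich repeat receptor kinase encoded by AT5G67280, inserted by ligation-independent cloning. Downstream, the backbone supplies a human IgG1 Fc region, a V5 epitope and a hexahistidine tag; the His tag is stated in the catalogue entry but not separately annotated in the feature table. An SV40 polyadenylation signal lies after the coding region, though it is annotated on the opposite strand.

This is the "bait" version of the ectodomain, intended for use with the matching prey construct in pECIA14. The pair belongs to a collection made to map interactions among the extracellular domains of Arabidopsis LRR receptor kinases. The Fc portion would typically allow capture of the secreted bait, while V5 and His tags allow detection or purification, although the record does not spell out these roles.
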