Addgene plasmid #115021: RLK X023_pECIA2
Purpose: Bait vector RLK X023_pECIA2 should be used with prey vector RLK X023_pECIA14.
Depositing lab: Youssef Belkhadir. Depositing organization: Gregor Mendel Institute of Molecular Plant Biology. Publication: An extracellular network of Arabidopsis leucine-rich repeat receptor kinases. Smakowska-Luzan E, Mott GA, Parys K, Stegmann M, Howton TC, Layeghifard M, Neuhold J, Lehner A, Kong J, Grunwald K, Weinberger N, Satbhai SB, Mayer D, Busch W, Madalinski M, Stolt-Bergner P, Provart NJ, Mukhtar MS, Zipfel C, Desveaux D, Guttman DS, Belkhadir Y. Nature. 2018 Jan 18;553(7688):342-346. doi: 10.1038/nature25184. Epub 2018 Jan 10. PubMed 29320478.
Backbone
  Vector backbone: pECIA2
  Backbone manufacturer: Chris Garcia (Addgene plasmid # 47032)
  Vector type: Insect Expression
Growth in bacteria
  Bacterial resistance: Ampicillin, 100 μg/mL
  Growth temperature: 37°C
  Growth strain: DH5alpha
  Copy number: High Copy
Gene/Insert
  Gene/Insert name: AT5G67280
  Species: A. thaliana (mustard weed)
  Promoter: Metallothionein (Copper-Inducible)
  Tag / fusion protein: Fc, V5 and hexahistidine tags (C terminal on backbone)
  Cloning method: Ligation Independent Cloning
Terms and licenses: Academic/Nonprofit Terms; Industry Terms: Not Available to Industry
Depositor comments: Plasmid for secreted expression in Drosophila cell culture by induction via CuSO4. Insert is an extracellular domain of indicated LRR-RK, C-terminally tagged with Fc, V5 and hexahistidine tags. Insert Protein Sequence: TTDGVLLLSFRYSIVDDPLYVFRSWRFDDETPCSWRGVTCDASSRHVTVLSLPSSNLTGTLPSNLGSLNSLQRLDLSNNSINGSFPVSLLNATELRFLDLSDNHISGALPASFGALSNLQVLNLSDNSFVGELPNTLGWNRNLTEISLQKNYLSGGIPGGFKSTEYLDLSSNLIKGSLPSHFRGNRLRYFNASYNRISGEIPSGFADEIPEDATVDLSFNQLTGQIPGFRVLDNQESNSFSGNPGLCGSDHAKHPCRDGEATSPPPSPTPNSPPALAAIPNTIGLTNHPISSKTGPKSKWDHK
How to cite: RLK X023_pECIA2 was a gift from Youssef Belkhadir (Addgene plasmid # 115021 ; http://n2t.net/addgene:115021 ; RRID:Addgene_115021)
